>Addgene plasmid #26695 | KSHV ORF36 | addgene partial sequence | sequence record 32936 | 26695 with CMV-F
TAGCGACTGTTAGTGAACCGTCAGATCGCCTGGAGACGCCATCCACGCTGTTTTGACCTCCATATAAGAC
ACCGGGACCGATCCAGCCTCCGGGGGATCTTGGTGGCGTGAAACTCCCGCACCTCTTCGGCCAGCGCCTT
GTAGAAGCGCGTATGGCTTCTAGCTATCCTTATGACGTGCCTGACTATGCCAGCCTGGGAGGACCTTCTA
GTATGCGCTGGAAGAGAATGGAGAGGAGACCCCCACTCACTCCTCTTCGGAGATCAAGGACACAATCGTC
AGGTGGAGGCTTGACGATTTGCCCCCGGTGTGCCCTGAAACTCCCTAAGGCTACCCGGATTTCAGAGAGA
CCCTGGGCGTCCACATGGCAGCTGAATCAGCATATACAGGTGTCCAAGACTAAAAAGGCCACCGCGTATC
TTAAAGCGCCCCGTGAATGGGGGCAGTGCACGCACCAGGATCCAGACTGGTCCAAGCGTCTGGGTCGTGG
CGCCTTTGGCATAATCGTCCCTATCTCCGAGGATCTGTGTGTGAAGCAGTTTGATAGCCGCCGGGAGTTT
TTCTACGAGGCAATTGCCAACGACCTGATGCAGGCCACCCGAGAGAGGTACCCCATGCATTCTGGTGGAT
CTAGACTGCTAGGATTCGTGCAGCCTTGCATACCCTGTAGATCGATTGTGTATCCTAGAATGAAGTGCAA
CCTGCTGCAGCTGGACTGGAGTCAGGTCAACCTGAGTGTCATGGCGGCGGAGTTCACCGGCCTAATGGCG
GCGGTGTCCTTTCTAAACAGATACTGTGGCATGGTGCACTGCGACGTTAGTCCAGACAATATTTTGGCCA
CAGGAGACCTAACGCCCATGAACCCCGGGAGGCTGGTCCTTACCGATTTCGGTTCCGTTGCGCTACATTG
A
