[The description below was written by a language model from this plasmid's Addgene catalogue record.]
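Description:
KSHV ORF36 is a mammalian expression plasmid built on the pCGN backbone (about 5 kb without the insert) that carries the ORF36 open reading frame from Kaposi's sarcoma-associated herpesvirus (HHV-8). It is maintained in E. coli as a high-copy plasmid under ampicillin selection. The record lists no selectable marker for mammalian cells, so the construct appears suited mainly to transient transfection. The insert size and the bacterial origin of replication are not stated, and no feature table is provided.

The ORF36 coding sequence was placed between the XbaI and BamHI sites of the vector, and both sites were destroyed during cloning, so the insert cannot be released with those enzymes. An HA epitope supplied by the backbone is fused to the N terminus of the protein, which allows detection or immunoprecipitation with anti-HA antibodies without a virus-specific reagent. The promoter is not named explicitly. However, the recommended sequencing primers (a CMV forward primer and a beta-globin polyadenylation reverse primer) suggest that the cassette is driven by a cytomegalovirus promoter and terminated by a beta-globin polyA signal.

ORF36 encodes the KSHV member of the conserved herpesvirus protein kinase family. The associated publication examined whether the kinases of beta- and gammaherpesviruses share cyclin-dependent kinase-like activity. This plasmid therefore serves to express tagged ORF36 in mammalian cells, outside the context of infection, for functional and comparative studies of the viral kinase.
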