Addgene plasmid #26695: KSHV ORF36
Depositing lab: Robert Kalejta. Depositing organization: University of Wisconsin, Madison. Publication: Cyclin-dependent kinase-like function is shared by the beta- and gamma- subset of the conserved herpesvirus protein kinases. Kuny CV, Chinchilla K, Culbertson MR, Kalejta RF. PLoS Pathog. 2010 . 6(9):. 10.1371/journal.ppat.1001092 PubMed 20838604.
Backbone
  Vector backbone: pCGN
  Backbone size w/o insert (bp): 5000
  Vector type: Mammalian Expression
Growth in bacteria
  Bacterial resistance: Ampicillin, 100 μg/mL
  Growth temperature: 37°C
  Growth strain: DH5alpha
  Copy number: High Copy
Gene/Insert
  Gene/Insert name: ORF36
  Species: Kaposi's Sarcoma Associated Herpesvirus (HHV-8)
  Entrez Gene: ORF36
  Tag / fusion protein: HA (N terminal on backbone)
  Cloning method: Restriction Enzyme; 5′ cloning site XbaI (destroyed during cloning); 3′ cloning site BamHI (destroyed during cloning)
  Sequencing primers: 5′ CMV-F; 3′ Bglob-pA-R
Terms and licenses: Academic/Nonprofit Terms; Industry Terms: Not Available to Industry
Depositor comments: ORF36 accession no.: AF148805
How to cite: KSHV ORF36 was a gift from Robert Kalejta (Addgene plasmid # 26695 ; http://n2t.net/addgene:26695 ; RRID:Addgene_26695)
